>Addgene plasmid #214270 | pPBbsr-AcGFP1-ORP9-PH | addgene full sequence | sequence record 423510 | Addgene NGS Result
CTAAATTGTAAGCGTTAATATTTTGTTAAAATTCGCGTTAAATTTTTGTTAAATCAGCTCATTTTTTAAC
CAATAGGCCGAAATCGGCAAAATCCCTTATAAATCAAAAGAATAGACCGAGATAGGGT
[37 nt withheld, positions 129-165]
AAAGAACGTGGACTCCAACGTCAAAGG
[49 nt withheld, positions 193-241]
T
[91 nt withheld, positions 243-333]
G
[124 nt withheld, positions 335-458]
CCCATTCGCCATTCAGGCTGCGCAACTGTTGGGAAGGGCGATCGGTGCGGGCCTCTTCGCTATTACGCCA
GCTGGCGAAAGGGGGATGTGCTGCAAGGCGATTAAGTTGGGTAACGCCAGGGTTTTCCCAGTCACGACGT
TGTAAAACGACGGCCAGTGAGCGCGCGTAATACGACTCACTATAGGGCGAATTGGGGCGCGCCATTCTAG
ATTAACCCTAGAAAGATAGTCTGCGTAAAATTGACGCATGCATTCTTGAAATATTGCTCTCTCTTTCTAA
ATAGCGCGAATCCGTCGCTGTGCATTTAGGACATCTCAGTCGCCGCTTGGAGCTCCCGTGAGGCGTGCTT
GTCAATGCGGTAAGTGTCACTGATTTTGAACTATAACGACCGCGTGAGTCAAAATGACGCATGATTATCT
TTTACGTGACTTTTAAGATTTAACTCATACGATAATTATATTGTTATTTCATGTTCTACTTACGTGATAA
CTTATTATATATATATTTTCTTGTTATAGATATCAACTAGAATGCTAGCATGGGCCCATCTCGACATTGA
TTATTGACTAGTTATTAATAGTAATCAATTACGGGGTCATTAGTTCATAGCCCATATATGGAGTTCCGCG
TTACATAACTTACGGTAAATGGCCCGCCTGGCTGACCGCCCAACGACCCCCGCCCATTGACGTCAATAAT
GACGTATGTTCCCATAGTAACGCCAATAGGGACTTTCCATTGACGTCAATGGGTGGAGTATTTACGGTAA
ACTGCCCACTTGGCAGTACATCAAGTGTATCATATGCCAAGTACGCCCCCTATTGACGTCAATGACGGTA
AATGGCCCGCCTGGCATTATGCCCAGTACATGACCTTATGGGACTTTCCTACTTGGCAGTACATCTACGT
ATTAGTCATCGCTATTACCATGGTCGAGGTGAGCCCCACGTTCTGCTTCACTCTCCCCATCTCCCCCCCC
TCCCCACCCCCAATTTTGTATTTATTTATTTTTTAATTATTTTGTGCAGCGATGGGGGCGGGGGGGGGGG
GGGSGCGCGCCAGGCGGGGCGGGGCGGGGCGAGGGGCGGGGCGGGGCGAGGCGGAGAGGTGCGGCGGCAG
CCAATCAGAGCGGCGCGCTCCGAAAGTTTCCTTTTATGGCGAGGCGGCGGCGGCGGCGGCCCTATAAAAA
GCGAAGCGCGCGGCGGGCGGGAGTCGCTGCGCGCTGCCTTCGCCCCGTGCCCCGCTCCGCCGCCGCCTCG
CGCCGCCCGCCCCGGCTCTGACTGACCGCGTTACTCCCACAGGTGAGCGGGCGGGACGGCCCTTCTCCTC
CGGGCTGTAATTAGCGCTTGGTTTAATGACGGCTTGTTTCTTTTCTGTGGCTGCGTGAAAGCCTTGAGGG
GCTCCGGGAGGGCCCTTTGTGCGGGGGGAGCGGCTCGGGGGGTGCGTGCGTGTGTGTGTGCGTGGGGAGC
GCCGCGTGCGGCTCCGCGCTGCCCGGCGGCTGTGAGCGCTGCGGGCGCGGCGCGGGGCTTTGTGCGCTCC
GCAGTGTGCGCGAGGGGAGCGCGGCCGGGGGCGGTGCCCCGCGGTGCGGGGGGGGCTGCGAGGGGAACAA
AGGCTGCGTGCGGGGTGTGTGCGTGGGGGGGTGAGCAGGGGGTGTGGGCGCGTCGGTCGGGCTGCAACCC
CCCCTGCACCCCCCTCCCCGAGTTGCTGAGCACGGCCCGGCTTCGGGTGCGGGGCTCCGTACGGGGCGTG
GCGCGGGGCTCGCCGTGCCGGGCGGGGGGTGGCGGCAGGTGGGGGTGCCGGGCGGGGCGGGGCCGCCTCG
GGCCGGGGAGGGCTCGGGGGAGGGGCGCGGCGGCCCCCGGAGCGCCGGCGGCTGTCGAGGCGCGGCGAGC
CGCAGCCATTGCCTTTTATGGTAATCGTGCGAGAGGGCGCAGGGACTTCCTTTGTCCCAAATCTGTGCGG
AGCCGAAATCTGGGAGGCGCCGCCGCACCCCCTCTAGCGGGCGCGGGGCGAAGCGGTGCGGCGCCGGCAG
GAAGGAAATGGGCGGGGAGGGCCTTCGTGCGTCGCCGCGCCGCCGTCCCCTTCTCCCTCTCCAGCCTCGG
GGCTGTCCGCGGGGGGACGGCTGCCTTCGGGGGGGACGGGGCAGGGCGGGGTTCGGCTTCTGGCGTGTGA
CCGGCGGCTCTAGAGCCTCTGCTAACCATGTTCATGCCTTCTTCTTTTTCCTACAGCTCCTGGGCAACGT
GCTGGTTATTGTGCTGTCTCATCATTTTGGCAAAGAATTGGGATCGAATTGTAGCTAGCGCTACCGGTCG
CCACCATGGTGAGCAAGGGCGCCGAGCTGTTCACCGGCATCGTGCCCATCCTGATCGAGCTGAATGGCGA
TGTGAATGGCCACAAGTTCAGCGTGAGCGGCGAGGGCGAGGGCGATGCCACCTACGGCAAGCTGACCCTG
AAGTTCATCTGCACCACCGGCAAGCTGCCTGTGCCCTGGCCCACCCTGGTGACCACCCTGAGCTACGGCG
TGCAGTGCTTCTCACGCTACCCCGATCACATGAAGCAGCACGACTTCTTCAAGAGCGCCATGCCTGAGGG
CTACATCCAGGAGCGCACCATCTTCTTCGAGGATGACGGCAACTACAAGTCGCGCGCCGAGGTGAAGTTC
GAGGGCGATACCCTGGTGAATCGCATCGAGCTGACCGGCACCGATTTCAAGGAGGATGGCAACATCCTGG
GCAATAAGATGGAGTACAACTACAACGCCCACAATGTGTACATCATGACCGACAAGGCCAAGAATGGCAT
CAAGGTGAACTTCAAGATCCGCCACAACATCGAGGATGGCAGCGTGCAGCTGGCCGACCACTACCAGCAG
AATACCCCCATCGGCGATGGCCCTGTGCTGCTGCCCGATAACCACTACCTGTCCACCCAGAGCGCCCTGT
CCAAGGACCCCAACGAGAAGCGCGATCACATGATCTACTTCGGCTTCGTGACCGCCGCCGCCATCACCCA
CGGCATGGATGAGCTGTACAAGTCCGGACTCAGATCTGGTGGCGGAGGCTCGGGCGGAGGTGGGTCGGGT
GGCGGCGGATCTCGAGCTCAAGCTTCGATGGCGTCCATCGTGGAAGGGCCGCTGAGCAAATGGACTAACG
TGATGAAGGGATGGCAGTATCGTTGGTTCGTGCTGGACTACAATGCAGGGCTGCTCTCCTACTACACGTC
CAAGGACAAAATGATGAGAGGCTCTCGAAGAGGATGCGTTAGACTCAGAGGAGCTGTGATTGGTATAGAC
GACGAGGACGACAGCACCTTCACAATCACTGTCGATCAGAAAACCTTCCACTTCCAGGCTCGAGATGCAG
ACGAGCGAGAGAAGTGGATCCATGCCTTAGAAGAAACTATTCTTCGCCATACTCTTCAGCTTCAAGGTTT
GGATTCAGGATGACCCGGGATCCTGCAGTCGACGGGCCGCGGTAACAATTGTTAACTAACTTAAGCTAGC
AACGGTTTCCCTCTAGCGGGATCAATTCCGCCCCCCCCCCCTAACGTTACTGGCCGAAGCCGCTTGGAAT
AAGGCCGGTGTGCGTTTGTCTATATGTTATTTTCCACCATATTGCCGTCTTTTGGCAATGTGAGGGCCCG
GAAACCTGGCCCTGTCTTCTTGACGAGCATTCCTAGGGGTCTTTCCCCTCTCGCCAAAGGAATGCAAGGT
CTGTTGAATGTCGTGAAGGAAGCAGTTCCTCTGGAAGCTTCTTGAAGACAAACAACGTCTGTAGCGACCC
TTTGCAGGCAGCGGAACCCCCCACCTGGCGACAGGTGCCTCTGCGGCCAAAAGCCACGTGTATAAGATAC
ACCTGCAAAGGCGGCACAACCCCAGTGCCACGTTGTGAGTTGGATAGTTGTGGAAAGAGTCAAATGGCTC
TCCTCAAGCGTATTCAACAAGGGGCTGAAGGATGCCCAGAAGGTACCCCATTGTATGGGATCTGATCTGG
GGCCTCGGTGCACATGCTTTACATGTGTTTAGTCGAGGTTAAAAAAACGTCTAGGCCCCCCGAACCACGG
GGACGTGGTTTTCCTTTGAAAAACACGATAATACCATGGTCATGAAAACATTTAACATTTCTCAACAAGA
TCTAGAATTAGTAGAAGTAGCGACAGAGAAGATTACAATGCTTTATGAGGATAATAAACATCATGTGGGA
GCGGCAATTCGTACGAAAACAGGAGAAATCATTTCGGCAGTACATATTGAAGCGTATATAGGACGAGTAA
CTGTTTGTGCAGAAGCCATTGCGATTGGTAGTGCAGTTTCGAATGGACAAAAGGATTTTGACACGATTGT
AGCTGTTAGACACCCTTATTCTGACGAAGTAGATAGAAGTATTCGAGTGGTAAGTCCTTGTGGTATGTGT
AGGGAGTTGATTTCAGACTATGCACCAGATTGTTTTGTGTTAATAGAAATGAATGGCAAGTTAGTCAAAA
CTACGATTGAAGAACTCATTCCACTCAAATATACCCGAAATTAAAAGTCGAGATGCATCGATGATCTAGA
GCTCGCTGATCAGCCTCGACTGTGCCTTCTAGTTGCCAGCCATCTGTTGTTTGCCCCTCCCCCGTGCCTT
CCTTGACCCTGGAAGGTGCCACTCCCACTGTCCTTTCCTAATAAAATGAGGAAATTGCATCGCATTGTCT
GAGTAGGTGTCATTCTATTCTGGGGGGTGGGGTGGGGCAGGACAGCAAGGGGGAGGATTGGGAAGACAAT
AGCAGGCATGCTGGGGATGCGGTGGGCTCTATGGCTTCTGAGGCGGAAAGAACCTGCAGCCCAAGCTTGG
CGTAATCATGGTCATAGCTGTTTCCTGTGTGAAATTGTTATCCGCTCACAATTCCACACAACATACGAGC
CGGAAGCATAAAGTGTAAAGCCTGGGGTGCCTAATGAGTGAGCTAACTCACATTAATTGCGTTGCGCTCA
CTGCCCGCTTTCCAGTCGGGAAACCTGTCGTGCCAGCGGATCTTAAAAGTTTTGTTACTTTATAGAAGAA
ATTTTGAGTTTTTGTTTTTTTTTAATAAATAAATAAACATAAATAAATTGTTTGTTGAATTTATTATTAG
TATGTAAGTGTAAATATAATAAAACTTAATATCTATTCAAATTAATAAATAAACCTCGATATACAGACCG
ATAAAACACATGCGTCAATTTTACGCATGATTATCTTTAACGTACGTCACAATATGATTATCTTTCTAGG
GTTAATCTAGTATACGCGTTTAATTAATCCAGCTTTTGTTCCCTTTAGTGAGGGTTAATTGCGCGCTTGG
CGTAATCATGGTCATAGCTGTTTCCTGTGTGAAATTGTTATCCGCTCACAATTCCACACAACATACGAGC
CGGAAGCATAAAGTGTAAAGCCTGGGGTGCCTAATGAGTGAGCTAACTCACATTAATTGCGTTGCGCTCA
CTGCCCGCTTTCCAGTCGGGAAACCTGTCGTGCCAGCTGCATTAATGAATCGGCCAACGCGCGGGGAGAG
GCGGTTTGCGTATTGGGCGCTCTTCCGCTTCCTCGCTCACTGACTCGCTGCGCTCGGTCGTTCGGCTGCG
GCGAGCGGTATCAGCTCACTCAAAGGCGGTAATACGGTTATCCACAGAATCAGGGGATAACGCAGGAAAG
AACATGTGAGCAAAAGGCCAGCAAAAGGCCAGGAACCGTAAAAAGGCCGCGTTGCTGGCGTTTTTCCATA
GGCTCCGCCCCCCTGACGAGCATCACAAAAATCGACGCTCAAGTCAGAGGTGGCGAAACCCGACAGGACT
ATAAAGATACCAGGCGTTTCCCCCTGGAAGCTCCCTCGTGCGCTCTCCTGTTCCGACCCTGCCGCTTACC
GGATACCTGTCCGCCTTTCTCCCTTCGGGAAGCGTGGCGCTTTCTCATAGCTCACGCTGTAGGTATCTCA
GTTCGGTGTAGGTCGTTCGCTCCAAGCTGGGCTGTGTGCACGAACCCCCCGTTCAGCCCGACCGCTGCGC
CTTATCCGGTAACTATCGTCTTGAGTCCAACCCGGTAAGACACGACTTATCGCCACTGGCAGCAGCCACT
GGTAACAGGATTAGCAGAGCGAGGTATGTAGGCGGTGCTACAGAGTTCTTGAAGTGGTGGCCTAACTACG
GCTACACTAGAAGAACAGTATTTGGTATCTGCGCTCTGCTGAAGCCAGTTACCTTCGGAAAAAGAGTTGG
TAGCTCTTGATCCGGCAAACAAACCACCGCTGGTAGCGGTGGTTTTTTTGTTTGCAAGCAGCAGATTACG
CGCAGAAAAAAAGGATCTCAAGAAGATCCTTTGATCTTTTCTACGGGGTCTGACGCTCAGTGGAACGAAA
ACTCACGTTAAGGGATTTTGGTCATGAGATTATCAAAAAGGATCTTCACCTAGATCCTTTTAAATTAAAA
ATGAAGTTTTAAATCAATCTAAAGTATATATGAGTAAACTTGGTCTGACAGTTACCAATGCTTAATCAGT
GAGGCACCTATCTCAGCGATCTGTCTATTTCGTTCATCCATAGTTGCCTGACTCCCCGTCGTGTAGATAA
CTACGATACGGGAGGGCTTACCATCTGGCCCCAGTGCTGCAATGATACCGCGAGACCCACGCTCACCGGC
TCCAGATTTATCAGCAATAAACCAGCCAGCCGGAAGGGCCGAGCGCAGAAGTGGTCCTGCAACTTTATCC
GCCTCCATCCAGTCTATTAATTGTTGCCGGGAAGCTAGAGTAAGTAGTTCGCCAGTTAATAGTTTGCGCA
ACGTTGTTGCCATTGCTACAGGCATCGTGGTGTCACGCTCGTCGTTTGGTATGGCTTCATTCAGCTCCGG
TTCCCAACGATCAAGGCGAGTTACATGATCCCCCATGTTGTGCAAAAAAGCGGTTAGCTCCTTCGGTCCT
CCGATCGTTGTCAGAAGTAAGTTGGCCGCAGTGTTATCACTCATGGTTATGGCAGCACTGCATAATTCTC
TTACTGTCATGCCATCCGTAAGATGCTTTTCTGTGACTGGTGAGTACTCAACCAAGTCATTCTGAGAATA
GTGTATGCGGCGACCGAGTTGCTCTTGCCCGGCGTCAATACGGGATAATACCGCGCCACATAGCAGAACT
TTAAAAGTGCTCATCATTGGAAAACGTTCTTCGGGGCGAAAACTCTCAAGGATCTTACCGCTGTTGAGAT
CCAGTTCGATGTAACCCACTCGTGCACCCAACTGATCTTCAGCATCTTTTACTTTCACCAGCGTTTCTGG
GTGAGCAAAAACAGGAAGGCAAAATGCCGCAAAAAAGGGAATAAGGGCGACACGGAAATGTTGAATACTC
ATACTCTTCCTTTTTCAATATTATTGAAGCATTTATCAGGGTTATTGTCTCATGAGCGGATACATATTTG
AATGTATTTAGAAAAATAAACAAATAGGGGTTCCGCGCACATTTCCCCGAAAAGTGCCAC
Features (pLannotate 1.2.2; 25 found; start..end, strand, type, name):
     30..458     -  rep_origin     f1 ori (sequence partly withheld): f1 bacteriophage origin of replication; arrow indicates direction of (+) strand synthesis
    463..618     -  CDS            lacZα (fragment): LacZα fragment of β-galactosidase; lacZ fragment
    626..644     +  promoter       T7 promoter: promoter for bacteriophage T7 RNA polymerase
   1011..1390    +  enhancer       CMV enhancer: human cytomegalovirus immediate early enhancer
   1392..1667    +  promoter       chicken β-actin promoter: No description available
   1668..2684    +  intron         chimeric intron: chimera between introns from chicken β-actin and rabbit β-globin
   2774..3490    +  CDS            AcGFP1: AcGFP1 is a basic (constitutively fluorescent) green fluorescent protein, derived from Aequorea coerulescens.
   3546..3566    +  misc_feature   MCS (fragment): multiple cloning site
   3566..3898    +  CDS            Osbpl9 (fragment): OSBL9_MOUSE - Also known as Orp9. Experimental evidence at protein level: Swiss-Prot protein existence level 1. From Mus musculus (Mouse).
   3990..4551    +  misc_feature   IRES: internal ribosome entry site (IRES) of the encephalomyocarditis virus (EMCV)
   4560..4979    +  CDS            bsr: BSR_BACCE - Experimental evidence at protein level: Swiss-Prot protein existence level 1. Catalyzes the deamination of the cytosine moiety of the antibiotics blasticidin S, cytomycin and acetylblasticidin S. From Bacillus cereus.
   5028..5252    +  polyA_signal   bGH poly(A) signal: bovine growth hormone polyadenylation signal
   5256..5272    +  promoter       SV40 promoter (fragment): SV40 enhancer and early promoter
   5323..5339    -  protein_bind   lac operator: The lac repressor binds to the lac operator to inhibit transcription in E. coli. This inhibition can be relieved by adding lactose or isopropyl-β-D-thiogalactopyranoside (IPTG). lac repressor encoded by lacI
   5347..5377    -  promoter       lac promoter: promoter for the E. coli lac operon
   5392..5413    -  protein_bind   CAP binding site: CAP binding activates transcription in the presence of cAMP. E. coli catabolite activator protein
   5426..5465    -  CDS            lacI (fragment): lac repressor; lacI; The lac repressor binds to the lac operator to inhibit transcription in E. coli. This inhibition can be relieved by adding lactose or isopropyl-β-D-thiogalactopyranoside (IPTG).
   5750..5768    -  promoter       T3 promoter: promoter for bacteriophage T3 RNA polymerase
   5813..5829    -  protein_bind   lac operator: The lac repressor binds to the lac operator to inhibit transcription in E. coli. This inhibition can be relieved by adding lactose or isopropyl-β-D-thiogalactopyranoside (IPTG). lac repressor encoded by lacI
   5837..5867    -  promoter       lac promoter: promoter for the E. coli lac operon
   5882..5903    -  protein_bind   CAP binding site: CAP binding activates transcription in the presence of cAMP. E. coli catabolite activator protein
   5916..6008    -  CDS            lacI (fragment): lac repressor; lacI; The lac repressor binds to the lac operator to inhibit transcription in E. coli. This inhibition can be relieved by adding lactose or isopropyl-β-D-thiogalactopyranoside (IPTG).
   6191..6779    -  rep_origin     ori: high-copy-number ColE1/pMB1/pBR322/pUC origin of replication
   6950..7810    -  CDS            AmpR: β-lactamase; bla; confers resistance to ampicillin, carbenicillin, and related antibiotics
   7811..7915    -  promoter       AmpR promoter: bla
