[The description below was written by a language model from this plasmid's Addgene catalogue record and pLannotate feature annotations shown in this document.]
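Description:
pPBbsr-AcGFP1-ORP9-PH is a mammalian expression plasmid of about 7.9 kb built on the pPB backbone. It produces a green fluorescent reporter for the lipid phosphatidylinositol 4-phosphate (PI4P). The "PB" name suggests a piggyBac transposon vector, but the feature table annotates no transposon terminal repeats, so the record does not confirm that the cassette can be integrated by transposase. In bacteria the plasmid carries a ColE1/pUC-type origin and an AmpR β-lactamase gene for ampicillin selection. The catalogue lists it as low copy, even though the origin is annotated as a high-copy type. An f1 origin, T7 and T3 promoters, and several lac-derived fragments (lacZα, lac promoter/operator, lacI remnants) are leftovers of the cloning backbone.

The payload is driven by the CAG promoter, annotated as its three parts: the CMV enhancer, the chicken β-actin promoter and a chimeric β-actin/β-globin intron. This gives strong constitutive expression in mammalian cells. The promoter directs a fusion of AcGFP1, a green fluorescent protein derived from Aequorea coerulescens, to residues 1–111 of mouse ORP9 (Osbpl9). The two are joined through a short linker that includes a multiple-cloning-site remnant. The ORP9 fragment comprises the pleckstrin homology (PH) domain, which serves as the PI4P-binding module. Downstream, an EMCV IRES allows translation of the bsr blasticidin S deaminase gene from the same transcript, which ends at a bGH polyadenylation signal. Because reporter and marker share one mRNA, blasticidin selection enriches for cells that express the reporter. The construct is intended for live-cell imaging of PI4P distribution and dynamics.
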