Addgene plasmid #214270: pPBbsr-AcGFP1-ORP9-PH
Purpose: Mammalian expression of green fluorescent PI4P reporter AcGFP1-ORP9-PH
Depositing lab: Shinya Tsukiji. Depositing organization: Nagoya Institute of Technology. Publication: ORP9-PH domain-based fluorescent reporters for visualizing phosphatidylinositol 4-phosphate dynamics in living cells. Ajiki M, Yoshikawa M, Miyazaki T, Kawasaki A, Aoki K, Nakatsu F, Tsukiji S. RSC Chem Biol. 2024 Apr 24;5(6):544-555. doi: 10.1039/d3cb00232b. eCollection 2024 Jun 5. PubMed 38846081.
Backbone
  Vector backbone: pPB
  Backbone manufacturer: Dr. Allan Bradley (Wellcome Sanger Institute)
  Backbone size w/o insert (bp): 6753
  Vector type: Mammalian Expression
  Selectable markers: Blasticidin
Growth in bacteria
  Bacterial resistance: Ampicillin, 100 μg/mL
  Growth temperature: 30°C
  Growth strain: NEB Stable
  Copy number: Low Copy
Gene/Insert
  Gene/Insert name: AcGFP1-ORP9(1-111)
  Species: M. musculus (mouse)
  Insert size (bp): 1177
  Entrez Gene: Osbpl9 (a.k.a. Orp-9, AU015843, MGC30367, MGC38458, 2600011I06Rik)
  Promoter: CAG
  Cloning method: Restriction Enzyme; 5′ cloning site BamHI (destroyed during cloning); 3′ cloning site SalI (not destroyed)
Terms and licenses: Academic/Nonprofit Terms; Industry Terms: Not Available to Industry
Depositor comments: Please visit https://www.biorxiv.org/content/10.1101/2023.12.14.571782v1 for bioRxiv preprint.
How to cite: pPBbsr-AcGFP1-ORP9-PH was a gift from Shinya Tsukiji (Addgene plasmid # 214270 ; http://n2t.net/addgene:214270 ; RRID:Addgene_214270)
